Addgene plasmid #91306: pHH0103_ABI1-1/2
Purpose: Protein expression and purification of human SH3 domain construct ABI1-1/2
Depositing lab: Sachdev Sidhu. Depositing organization: University of Toronto. Publication: Comprehensive Analysis of the Human SH3 Domain Family Reveals a Wide Variety of Non-canonical Specificities. Teyra J, Huang H, Jain S, Guan X, Dong A, Liu Y, Tempel W, Min J, Tong Y, Kim PM, Bader GD, Sidhu SS. Structure. 2017 Oct 3;25(10):1598-1610.e3. doi: 10.1016/j.str.2017.07.017. Epub 2017 Sep 7. PubMed 28890361.
Backbone
  Vector backbone: pHH0103
  Vector type: Bacterial Expression
Growth in bacteria
  Bacterial resistance: Ampicillin, 100 μg/mL
  Growth temperature: 37°C
  Growth strain: DH5alpha
  Copy number: Low Copy
Gene/Insert
  Gene/Insert name: ABI1-1/2
  Species: H. sapiens (human)
  Insert size (bp): 264
  Entrez Gene: ABI1 (a.k.a. ABI-1, ABLBP4, E3B1, NAP1BP, SSH3BP, SSH3BP1)
  Cloning method: Restriction Enzyme; 5′ cloning site Sfi1 (unknown if destroyed); 3′ cloning site Not1 (unknown if destroyed)
Terms and licenses: Academic/Nonprofit Terms; Industry Terms: Not Available to Industry
How to cite: pHH0103_ABI1-1/2 was a gift from Sachdev Sidhu (Addgene plasmid # 91306 ; http://n2t.net/addgene:91306 ; RRID:Addgene_91306)
