[The description below was written by a language model from this plasmid's Addgene catalogue record and pLannotate feature annotations shown in this document.]
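Description:
pHH0103_ABI1-1/2 is a bacterial expression plasmid of about 7 kb, built on the pHH0103 backbone, for producing and purifying an SH3 domain fragment of human ABI1 in E. coli. It comes from a collection made to survey the binding specificities of the human SH3 domain family. The 264 bp insert was cloned between SfiI and NotI sites. The annotation software matches it to the rat Abi1 entry, which presumably reflects high sequence conservation, since the catalogue records the species as human.

Expression is driven by a tac promoter followed by a lac operator, and the plasmid carries its own lacI gene under the lacIq promoter. Transcription is therefore held off by the lac repressor and can be induced with IPTG. The annotated coding features run in order from a 6xHis tag to Schistosoma japonicum glutathione S-transferase and then the ABI1 SH3 segment, consistent with an N-terminally His- and GST-tagged fusion that could be purified by either affinity handle. A bacteriophage fd terminator sits just downstream.

The backbone appears to derive from a phagemid. Two fragments of M13 gene III lie after the terminator, and an f1 origin is present, but nothing in the record indicates that phage display is the intended use of this construct. Other pBR322-type remnants include partial tetracycline resistance sequence, a bom site and rop fragments interrupted by the f1 origin. The plasmid replicates from a ColE1/pMB1-family origin, is listed in the catalogue as low copy, and is selected with ampicillin through the β-lactamase gene and its native promoter.
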