Features (pLannotate 1.2.2; 21 found; start..end, strand, type, name):
     59..136     +  promoter       lacIq promoter: lacI (mutant); In the lacIq allele, a single base change in the promoter boosts expression of the lacI gene about 10-fold.
    137..1219    +  CDS            lacI: lac repressor; lacI; The lac repressor binds to the lac operator to inhibit transcription in E. coli. This inhibition can be relieved by adding lactose or isopropyl-β-D-thiogalactopyranoside (IPTG).
   1232..1253    +  protein_bind   CAP binding site: CAP binding activates transcription in the presence of cAMP. E. coli catabolite activator protein
   1272..1289    +  promoter       tet promoter (fragment): E. coli promoter for tetracycline efflux protein gene
   1462..1490    +  promoter       tac promoter: strong E. coli promoter; hybrid between the trp and lac UV5 promoters
   1498..1514    +  protein_bind   lac operator: The lac repressor binds to the lac operator to inhibit transcription in E. coli. This inhibition can be relieved by adding lactose or isopropyl-β-D-thiogalactopyranoside (IPTG). lac repressor encoded by lacI
   1599..1616    +  CDS            6xHis: 6xHis affinity tag
   1632..2285    +  CDS            GST26_SCHJA: Experimental evidence at protein level: Swiss-Prot protein existence level 1. GST isoenzymes appear to play a central role in the parasite detoxification system. Other functions are also suspected including a role in increasing the solubility of haematin in the parasite gut. From Schistosoma japonicum (Blood fluke).
   2367..2609    +  CDS            Abi1 (fragment): ABI1_RAT - Experimental evidence at protein level: Swiss-Prot protein existence level 1. May act in negative regulation of cell growth and transformation by interacting with nonreceptor tyrosine kinases ABL1 and/or ABL2. May play a role in regulation of EGF-induced Erk pathway activation. Involved in cytoskeletal reorganization and EGFR signaling. Together with EPS8 participates in transduction of signals from Ras to Rac. In vitro, a trimeric complex of ABI1, EPS8 and SOS1 exhibits Rac specific guanine nucleotide exchange factor (GEF) activity and ABI1 seems to act as an adapter in the complex
   2625..2672    +  terminator     fd terminator (sequence withheld): central terminator from bacteriophage fd (Otsuka and Kunisawa, 1982)
   2677..2889    +  CDS            M13 gene III (fragment) (sequence partly withheld): pIII; III; minor coat protein
   2904..3374    +  CDS            M13 gene III (fragment) (sequence partly withheld): pIII; III; minor coat protein
   3396..3466    +  CDS            TcR (fragment): tetracycline efflux protein; tet; confers resistance to tetracycline
   3708..4088    -  CDS            YPB1_ECOLX: Protein predicted: Swiss-Prot protein existence level 4. From Escherichia coli.
   4105..4256    +  CDS            rop (fragment): Rop protein, which maintains plasmids at low copy number; rop
   4292..4720    -  rep_origin     f1 ori (sequence partly withheld): f1 bacteriophage origin of replication; arrow indicates direction of (+) strand synthesis
   4729..4768    +  CDS            rop (fragment): Rop protein, which maintains plasmids at low copy number; rop
   4870..5010    +  misc_feature   bom: basis of mobility region from pBR322
   5196..5783    -  rep_origin     ori: high-copy-number ColE1/pMB1/pBR322/pUC origin of replication
   5954..6814    -  CDS            AmpR: β-lactamase; bla; confers resistance to ampicillin, carbenicillin, and related antibiotics
   6815..6919    -  promoter       AmpR promoter: bla
>Addgene plasmid #91306 | pHH0103_ABI1-1/2 | addgene full sequence | sequence record 191137 | Addgene NGS Result
TGACATTAACCTATAAAAATAGGCGTATCACGAGGCCCTTTCGTCTTCAAGAATTCCCGACACCATCGAA
TGGTGCAAAACCTTTCGCGGTATGGCATGATAGCGCCCGGAAGAGAGTCAATTCAGGGTGGTGAATGTGA
AACCAGTAACGTTATACGATGTCGCAGAGTATGCCGGTGTCTCTTATCAGACCGTTTCCCGCGTGGTGAA
CCAGGCCAGCCACGTTTCTGCGAAAACGCGGGAAAAAGTGGAAGCGGCGATGGCGGAGCTGAATTACATT
CCCAACCGCGTGGCACAACAACTGGCGGGCAAACAGTCGTTGCTGATTGGCGTTGCCACCTCCAGTCTGG
CCCTGCACGCGCCGTCGCAAATTGTCGCGGCGATTAAATCTCGCGCCGATCAACTGGGTGCCAGCGTGGT
GGTGTCGATGGTAGAACGAAGCGGCGTCGAAGCCTGTAAAGCGGCGGTGCACAATCTTCTCGCGCAACGC
GTCAGTGGGCTGATCATTAACTATCCGCTGGATGACCAGGATGCCATTGCTGTGGAAGCTGCCTGCACTA
ATGTTCCGGCGTTATTTCTTGATGTCTCTGACCAGACACCCATCAACAGTATTATTTTCTCCCATGAAGA
CGGTACGCGACTGGGCGTGGAGCATCTGGTCGCATTGGGTCACCAGCAAATCGCGCTGTTAGCGGGCCCA
TTAAGTTCTGTCTCGGCGCGTCTGCGTCTGGCTGGCTGGCATAAATATCTCACTCGCAATCAAATTCAGC
CGATAGCGGAACGGGAAGGCGACTGGAGTGCCATGTCCGGTTTTCAACAAACCATGCAAATGCTGAATGA
GGGCATCGTTCCCACTGCGATGCTGGTTGCCAACGATCAGATGGCGCTGGGCGCAATGCGCGCCATTACC
GAGTCCGGGCTGCGCGTTGGTGCGGATATCTCGGTAGTGGGATACGACGATACCGAAGACAGCTCATGTT
ATATCCCGCCGTTAACCACCATCAAACAGGATTTTCGCCTGCTGGGGCAAACCAGCGTGGACCGCTTGCT
GCAACTCTCTCAGGGCCAGGCGGTGAAGGGCAATCAGCTGTTGCCCGTCTCACTGGTGAAAAGAAAAACC
ACCCTGGCGCCCAATACGCAAACCGCCTCTCCCCGCGCGTTGGCCGATTCATTAATGCAGCTGGCACGAC
AGGTTTCCCGACTGGAAAGCGGGCAGTGAGCGCAACGCAATTAATGTAAGTTAGCTCACTCATTAGGCAC
AATTCTCATGTTTGACAGCTTATCATCGACTGCACGGTGCACCAATGCTTCTGGCGTCAGGCAGCCATCG
GAAGCTGTGGTATGGCTGTGCAGGTCGTAAATCACTGCATAATTCGTGTCGCTCAAGGCGCACTCCCGTT
CTGGATAATGTTTTTTGCGCCGACATCATAACGGTTCTGGCAAATATTCTGAAATGAGCTGTTGACAATT
AATCATCGGCTCGTATAATGTGTGGAATTGTGAGCGGATAACAATTTCACACAGGAAACAGCCAGTCCGT
TTAGGTGTTTTCACGAGCACTTCACCAACAAGGACCATAGATTATGAAAATCGAAGAACACCATCACCAT
CACCATTCCAGCGGTAAGCTTATGTCCCCTATACTAGGTTATTGGAAAATTAAGGGCCTTGTGCAACCCA
CTCGACTTCTTTTGGAATATCTTGAAGAAAAATATGAAGAGCATTTGTATGAGCGCGATGAAGGTGATAA
ATGGCGAAACAAAAAGTTTGAATTGGGTTTGGAGTTTCCCAATCTTCCTTATTATATTGATGGTGATGTT
AAATTAACACAGTCTATGGCCATCATACGTTATATAGCTGACAAGCACAACATGTTGGGTGGTTGTCCAA
AAGAGCGTGCAGAGATTTCAATGCTTGAAGGAGCGGTTTTGGATATTAGATACGGTGTTTCGAGAATTGC
ATATAGTAAAGACTTTGAAACTCTCAAAGTTGATTTTCTTAGCAAGCTACCTGAAATGCTGAAAATGTTC
GAAGATCGTTTATGTCATAAAACATATTTAAATGGTGATCATGTAACCCATCCTGACTTCATGTTGTATG
ACGCTCTTGATGTTGTTTTATACATGGACCCAATGTGCCTGGATGCGTTCCCAAAATTAGTTTGTTTTAA
AAAACGTATTGAAGCTATCCCACAAATTGATAAGTACTTGAAATCCAGCAAGTATATAGCATGGCCTTTG
CAGGGCTGGCAAGCCACGTTTGGTGGTGGCGACCATCCTCCAAAATCGGATCTGGAAGTTCTGTTCCAGG
GGCCCCTGTCCAGCGGTCTGGTTCCGCGTGGTTCCGGTACCGCGGCCCAGCCGGCCGAAGACGAAGAAGC
AGCAGTGGTTCAGTACAACGACCCGTATGCAGATGGCGACCCGGCGTGGGCTCCGAAAAACTACATTGAA
AAAGTGGTTGCGATTTATGATTACACCAAAGACAAAGATGACGAACTGAGCTTTATGGAAGGCGCCATCA
TCTACGTTATTAAGAAAAACGATGACGGCTGGTACGAAGGTGTCTGCAACCGTGTGACGGGCCTGTTCCC
GGGTAATTATGTCGAATCTGCGGCCGCATA
[142 nt withheld, positions 2621-2762]
C
[98 nt withheld, positions 2764-2861]
AGTTTGTACTGGTGACGAAACTCAGTGTCTAGCTAGAGTGGC
[149 nt withheld, positions 2904-3052]
T
[41 nt withheld, positions 3054-3094]
T
[62 nt withheld, positions 3096-3157]
A
[35 nt withheld, positions 3159-3193]
CCTCCCTCAATCGGTTGAATGTCGCCCTTTTGTCTTTGGCGCTGGTAAACCATATGAA
[86 nt withheld, positions 3252-3337]
T
[54 nt withheld, positions 3339-3392]
CTAGCGCCGCCCTATACCTTGTCTGCCTCCCCGCGTTGCGTCGCGGTGCATGGAGCCGGGCCACCTCGAC
CTGAATGGAAGCCGGCGGCACCTCGCTAACGGATTCACCACTCCAAGAATTGGAGCCAATCAATTCTTGC
GGAGAACTGTGAATGCGCAAACCAACCCTTGGCAGAACATATCCATCGCGTCCGCCATCTCCAGCAGCCG
CACGCGGCGCATCTCGGGCAGCGTTGGGTCCTGGCCACGGGTGCGCATGATCGTGCTCCTGTCGTTGAGG
ACCCGGCTAGGCTGGCGGGGTTGCCTTACTGGTTAGCAGAATGAATCACCGATACGCGAGCGAACGTGAA
GCGACTGCTGCTGCAAAACGTCTGCGACCTGAGCAACAACATGAATGGTCTTCGGTTTCCGTGTTTCGTA
AAGTCTGGAAACGCGGAAGTCAGCGCCCTGCACCATTATGTTCCGGATCTGCATCGCAGGATGCTGCTGG
CTACCCTGTGGAACACCTACATCTGTATTAACGAAGCGCTGGCATTGACCCTGAGTGATTTTTCTCTGGT
CCCGCCGCATCCATACCGCCAGTTGTTTACCCTCACAACGTTCCAGTAACCGGGCATGTTCATCATCAGT
AACCCGTATCGTGAGCATCCTCTCTCGTTTCATCGGTATCATTACCCCCATGAACAGAAATCCCCCTTAC
ACGGAGGCATCAGTGACCAAACAGGAAAAAACCGCCCTTAACATGGCCCGCTTTATCAGAAGCCAGACAT
TAACGCTTCTGGAGAAACTCAACGAGCTGGACGCGGATGAACAGGCAGACATCTGTGAATCGCTTCACGA
CCACGCTGATGAGCTTTACCGCAGGATCCGCGAAATTGTAAGCGTTAATATTTTGTTAAAATTCGCGTTA
AATTTTTGTTAAATCAGCTCATTTTTTAACCAATAGGCCGAAATCGGCAAAATCCCTTATAAATCAAAAG
AATAGACCGAGATAGGGT
[37 nt withheld, positions 4391-4427]
AAAGAACGTGGACTCCAACGTCAAAGG
[49 nt withheld, positions 4455-4503]
T
[91 nt withheld, positions 4505-4595]
G
[124 nt withheld, positions 4597-4720]
CGCGGATCCTGCCTCGCGCGTTTCGGTGATGACGGTGAAAACCTCTGACACATGCAGCTCCCGGAGACGG
TCACAGCTTGTCTGTAAGCGGATGCCGGGAGCAGACAAGCCCGTCAGGGCGCGTCAGCGGGTGTTGGCGG
GTGTCGGGGCGCAGCCATGACCCAGTCACGTAGCGATAGCGGAGTGTATACTGGCTTAACTATGCGGCAT
CAGAGCAGATTGTACTGAGAGTGCACCATATGCGGTGTGAAATACCGCACAGATGCGTAAGGAGAAAATA
CCGCATCAGGCGCTCTTCCGCTTCCTCGCTCACTGACTCGCTGCGCTCGGTCGTTCGGCTGCGGCGAGCG
GTATCAGCTCACTCAAAGGCGGTAATACGGTTATCCACAGAATCAGGGGATAACGCAGGAAAGAACATGT
GAGCAAAAGGCCAGCAAAAGGCCAGGAACCGTAAAAAGGCCGCGTTGCTGGCGTTTTTCCATAGGCTCCG
CCCCCCTGACGAGCATCACAAAAATCGACGCTCAAGTCAGAGGTGGCGAAACCCGACAGGACTATAAAGA
TACCAGGGTTTCCCCCTGGAAGCTCCCTCGTGCGCTCTCCTGTTCCGACCCTGCCGCTTACCGGATACCT
GTCCGCCTTTCTCCCTTCGGGAAGCGTGGCGCTTTCTCATAGCTCACGCTGTAGGTATCTCAGTTCGGTG
TAGGTCGTTCGCTCCAAGCTGGGCTGTGTGCACGAACCCCCCGTTCAGCCCGACCGCTGCGCCTTATCCG
GTAACTATCGTCTTGAGTCCAACCCGGTAAGACACGACTTATCGCCACTGGCAGCAGCCACTGGTAACAG
GATTAGCAGAGCGAGGTATGTAGGCGGTGCTACAGAGTTCTTGAAGTGGTGGCCTAACTACGGCTACACT
AGAAGGACAGTATTTGGTATCTGCGCTCTGCTGAAGCCAGTTACCTTCGGAAAAAGAGTTGGTAGCTCTT
GATCCGGCAAACAAACCACCGCTGGTAGCGGTGGTTTTTTTGTTTGCAAGCAGCAGATTACGCGCAGAAA
AAAAGGATCTCAAGAAGATCCTTTGATCTTTTCTACGGGGTCTGACGCTCAGTGGAACGAAAACTCACGT
TAAGGGATTTTGGTCATGAGATTATCAAAAAGGATCTTCACCTAGATCCTTTTAAATTAAAAATGAAGTT
TTAAATCAATCTAAAGTATATATGAGTAAACTTGGTCTGACAGTTACCAATGCTTAATCAGTGAGGCACC
TATCTCAGCGATCTGTCTATTTCGTTCATCCATAGTTGCCTGACTCCCCGTCGTGTAGATAACTACGATA
CGGGAGGGCTTACCATCTGGCCCCAGTGCTGCAATGATACCGCGAGACCCACGCTCACCGGCTCCAGATT
TATCAGCAATAAACCAGCCAGCCGGAAGGGCCGAGCGCAGAAGTGGTCCTGCAACTTTATCCGCCTCCAT
CCAGTCTATTAATTGTTGCCGGGAAGCTAGAGTAAGTAGTTCGCCAGTTAATAGTTTGCGCAACGTTGTT
GCCATTGCTGCAGGCATCGTGGTGTCACGCTCGTCGTTTGGTATGGCTTCATTCAGCTCCGGTTCCCAAC
GATCAAGGCGAGTTACATGATCCCCCATGTTGTGCAAAAAAGCGGTTAGCTCCTTCGGTCCTCCGATCGT
TGTCAGAAGTAAGTTGGCCGCAGTGTTATCACTCATGGTTATGGCAGCACTGCATAATTCTCTTACTGTC
ATGCCATCCGTAAGATGCTTTTCTGTGACTGGTGAGTACTCAACCAAGTCATTCTGAGAATAGTGTATGC
GGCGACCGAGTTGCTCTTGCCCGGCGTCAACACGGGATAATACCGCGCCACATAGCAGAACTTTAAAAGT
GCTCATCATTGGAAAACGTTCTTCGGGGCGAAAACTCTCAAGGATCTTACCGCTGTTGAGATCCAGTTCG
ATGTAACCCACTCGTGCACCCAACTGATCTTCAGCATCTTTTACTTTCACCAGCGTTTCTGGGTGAGCAA
AAACAGGAAGGCAAAATGCCGCAAAAAAGGGAATAAGGGCGACACGGAAATGTTGAATACTCATACTCTT
CCTTTTTCAATATTATTGAAGCATTTATCAGGGTTATTGTCTCATGAGCGGATACATATTTGAATGTATT
TAGAAAAATAAACAAATAGGGGTTCCGCGCACATTTCCCCGAAAAGTGCCACCTGACGTCTAAGAAACCA
TTATTATCA
