>Addgene plasmid #91306 | pHH0103_ABI1-1/2 | depositor partial sequence | sequence record 175794 | insert sequence
GGCCCAGCCGGCCGAAGACGAAGAAGCAGCAGTGGTTCAGTACAACGACCCGTATGCAGATGGCGACCCG
GCGTGGGCTCCGAAAAACTACATTGAAAAAGTGGTTGCGATTTATGATTACACCAAAGACAAAGATGACG
AACTGAGCTTTATGGAAGGCGCCATCATCTACGTTATTAAGAAAAACGATGACGGCTGGTACGAAGGTGT
CTGCAACCGTGTGACGGGCCTGTTCCCGGGTAATTATGTCGAATCTGCGGCCGC
